>Addgene plasmid #223609 | pHR-SNAP-CD86(F56A) | addgene full sequence | sequence record 444063 | Addgene NGS Result
CGATACCGTCGACCTCGAGGGAATTAATTCGAGCTCGGTACCTTTAAGACCAATGACTTACAAGGCAGCT
GTAGATCTTAGCCACTTTTTAAAAGAAAAGGGGGGACTGGAAGGGCTAATTCACTCCCAACGAAGACAAG
ATCTGCTTTTTGCTTGTACTGGGTCTCTCTGGTTAGACCAGATCTGAGCCTGGGAGCTCTCTGGCTAACT
AGGGAACCCACTGCTTAAGCCTCAATAAAGCTTGCCTTGAGTGCTTCAAGTAGTGTGTGCCCGTCTGTTG
TGTGACTCTGGTAACTAGAGATCCCTCAGACCCTTTTAGTCAGTGTGGAAAATCTCTAGCAGCATCTAGA
ATTAATTCCGTGTATTCTATAGTGTCACCTAAATCGTATGTGTATGATACATAAGGTTATGTATTAATTG
TAGCCGCGTTCTAACGACAATATGTACAAGCCTAATTGTGTAGCATCTGGCTTACTGAAGCAGACCCTAT
CATCTCTCTCGTAAACTGCCGTCAGAGTCGGTTTGGTTGGACGAACCTTCTGAGTTTCTGGTAACGCCGT
CCCGCACCCGGAAATGGTCAGCGAACCAATCAGCAGGGTCATCGCTAGCCAGATCCTCTACGCCGGACGC
ATCGTGGCCGGCATCACCGGCGCCACAGGTGCGGTTGCTGGCGCCTATATCGCCGACATCACCGATGGGG
AAGATCGGGCTCGCCACTTCGGGCTCATGAGCGCTTGTTTCGGCGTGGGTATGGTGGCAGGCCCCGTGGC
CGGGGGACTGTTGGGCGCCATCTCCTTGCATGCACCATTCCTTGCGGCGGCGGTGCTCAACGGCCTCAAC
CTACTACTGGGCTGCTTCCTAATGCAGGAGTCGCATAAGGGAGAGCGTCGAATGGTGCACTCTCAGTACA
ATCTGCTCTGATGCCGCATAGTTAAGCCAGCCCCGACACCCGCCAACACCCGCTGACGCGCCCTGACGGG
CTTGTCTGCTCCCGGCATCCGCTTACAGACAAGCTGTGACCGTCTCCGGGAGCTGCATGTGTCAGAGGTT
TTCACCGTCATCACCGAAACGCGCGAGACGAAAGGGCCTCGTGATACGCCTATTTTTATAGGTTAATGTC
ATGATAATAATGGTTTCTTAGACGTCAGGTGGCACTTTTCGGGGAAATGTGCGCGGAACCCCTATTTGTT
TATTTTTCTAAATACATTCAAATATGTATCCGCTCATGAGACAATAACCCTGATAAATGCTTCAATAATA
TTGAAAAAGGAAGAGTATGAGTATTCAACATTTCCGTGTCGCCCTTATTCCCTTTTTTGCGGCATTTTGC
CTTCCTGTTTTTGCTCACCCAGAAACGCTGGTGAAAGTAAAAGATGCTGAAGATCAGTTGGGTGCACGAG
TGGGTTACATCGAACTGGATCTCAACAGCGGTAAGATCCTTGAGAGTTTTCGCCCCGAAGAACGTTTTCC
AATGATGAGCACTTTTAAAGTTCTGCTATGTGGCGCGGTATTATCCCGTATTGACGCCGGGCAAGAGCAA
CTCGGTCGCCGCATACACTATTCTCAGAATGACTTGGTTGAGTACTCACCAGTCACAGAAAAGCATCTTA
CGGATGGCATGACAGTAAGAGAATTATGCAGTGCTGCCATAACCATGAGTGATAACACTGCGGCCAACTT
ACTTCTGACAACGATCGGAGGACCGAAGGAGCTAACCGCTTTTTTGCACAACATGGGGGATCATGTAACT
CGCCTTGATCGTTGGGAACCGGAGCTGAATGAAGCCATACCAAACGACGAGCGTGACACCACGATGCCTG
TAGCAATGGCAACAACGTTGCGCAAACTATTAACTGGCGAACTACTTACTCTAGCTTCCCGGCAACAATT
AATAGACTGGATGGAGGCGGATAAAGTTGCAGGACCACTTCTGCGCTCGGCCCTTCCGGCTGGCTGGTTT
ATTGCTGATAAATCTGGAGCCGGTGAGCGTGGGTCTCGCGGTATCATTGCAGCACTGGGGCCAGATGGTA
AGCCCTCCCGTATCGTAGTTATCTACACGACGGGGAGTCAGGCAACTATGGATGAACGAAATAGACAGAT
CGCTGAGATAGGTGCCTCACTGATTAAGCATTGGTAACTGTCAGACCAAGTTTACTCATATATACTTTAG
ATTGATTTAAAACTTCATTTTTAATTTAAAAGGATCTAGGTGAAGATCCTTTTTGATAATCTCATGACCA
AAATCCCTTAACGTGAGTTTTCGTTCCACTGAGCGTCAGACCCCGTAGAAAAGATCAAAGGATCTTCTTG
AGATCCTTTTTTTCTGCGCGTAATCTGCTGCTTGCAAACAAAAAAACCACCGCTACCAGCGGTGGTTTGT
TTGCCGGATCAAGAGCTACCAACTCTTTTTCCGAAGGTAACTGGCTTCAGCAGAGCGCAGATACCAAATA
CTGTTCTTCTAGTGTAGCCGTAGTTAGGCCACCACTTCAAGAACTCTGTAGCACCGCCTACATACCTCGC
TCTGCTAATCCTGTTACCAGTGGCTGCTGCCAGTGGCGATAAGTCGTGTCTTACCGGGTTGGACTCAAGA
CGATAGTTACCGGATAAGGCGCAGCGGTCGGGCTGAACGGGGGGTTCGTGCACACAGCCCAGCTTGGAGC
GAACGACCTACACCGAACTGAGATACCTACAGCGTGAGCTATGAGAAAGCGCCACGCTTCCCGAAGGGAG
AAAGGCGGACAGGTATCCGGTAAGCGGCAGGGTCGGAACAGGAGAGCGCACGAGGGAGCTTCCAGGGGGA
AACGCCTGGTATCTTTATAGTCCTGTCGGGTTTCGCCACCTCTGACTTGAGCGTCGATTTTTGTGATGCT
CGTCAGGGGGGCGGAGCCTATGGAAAAACGCCAGCAACGCGGCCTTTTTACGGTTCCTGGCCTTTTGCTG
GCCTTTTGCTCACATGTTCTTTCCTGCGTTATCCCCTGATTCTGTGGATAACCGTATTACCGCCTTTGAG
TGAGCTGATACCGCTCGCCGCAGCCGAACGACCGAGCGCAGCGAGTCAGTGAGCGAGGAAGCGGAAGAGC
GCCCAATACGCAAACCGCCTCTCCCCGCGCGTTGGCCGATTCATTAATGCAGCTGTGGAATGTGTGTCAG
TTAGGGTGTGGAAAGTCCCCAGGCTCCCCAGCAGGCAGAAGTATGCAAAGCATGCATCTCAATTAGTCAG
CAACCAGGTGTGGAAAGTCCCCAGGCTCCCCAGCAGGCAGAAGTATGCAAAGCATGCATCTCAATTAGTC
AGCAACCATAGTCCCGCCCCTAACTCCGCCCATCCCGCCCCTAACTCCGCCCAGTTCCGCCCATTCTCCG
CCCCATGGCTGACTAATTTTTTTTATTTATGCAGAGGCCGAGGCCGCCTCGGCCTCTGAGCTATTCCAGA
AGTAGTGAGGAGGCTTTTTTGGAGGCCTAGGCTTTTGCAAAAAGCTTGGACACAAGACAGGCTTGCGAGA
TATGTTTGAGAATACCACTTTATCCCGCGTCAGGGAGAGGCAGTGCGTAAAAAGACGCGGACTCATGTGA
AATACTGGTTTTTAGTGCGCCAGATCTCTATAATCTCGCGCAACCTATTTTCCCCTCGAACACTTTTTAA
GCCGTAGATAAACAGGCTGGGACACTTCACATGAGCGAAAAATACATCGTCACCTGGGACATGTTGCAGA
TCCATGCACGTAAACTCGCAAGCCGACTGATGCCTTCTGAACAATGGAAAGGCATTATTGCCGTAAGCCG
TGGCGGTCTGTACCGGGTGCGTTACTGGCGCGTGAACTGGGTATTCGTCATGTCGATACCGTTTGTATTT
CCAGCTACGATCACGACAACCAGCGCGAGCTTAAAGTGCTGAAACGCGCAGAAGGCGATGGCGAAGGCTT
CATCGTTATTGATGACCTGGTGGATACCGGTGGTACTGCGGTTGCGATTCGTGAAATGTATCCAAAAGCG
CACTTTGTCACCATCTTCGCAAAACCGGCTGGTCGTCCGCTGGTTGATGACTATGTTGTTGATATCCCGC
AAGATACCTGGATTGAACAGCCGTGGGATATGGGCGTCGTATTCGTCCCGCCAATCTCCGGTCGCTAATC
TTTTCAACGCCTGGCACTGCCGGGCGTTGTTCTTTTTAACTTCAGGCGGGTTACAATAGTTTCCAGTAAG
TATTCTGGAGGCTGCATCCATGACACAGGCAAACCTGAGCGAAACCCTGTTCAAACCCCGCTTTAAACAT
CCTGAAACCTCGACGCTAGTCCGCCGCTTTAATCACGGCGCACAACCGCCTGTGCAGTCGGCCCTTGATG
GTAAAACCATCCCTCACTGGTATCGCATGATTAACCGTCTGATGTGGATCTGGCGCGGCATTGACCCACG
CGAAATCCTCGACGTCCAGGCACGTATTGTGATGAGCGATGCCGAACGTACCGACGATGATTTATACGAT
ACGGTGATTGGCTACCGTGGCGGCAACTGGATTTATGAGTGGGCCCCGGATCTTTGTGAAGGAACCTTAC
TTCTGTGGTGTGACATAATTGGACAAACTACCTACAGAGATTTAAAGCTCTAAGGTAAATATAAAATTTT
TAAGTGTATAATGTGTTAAACTACTGATTCTAATTGTTTGTGTATTTTAGATTCCAACCTATGGAACTGA
TGAATGGGAGCAGTGGTGGAATGCCTTTAATGAGGAAAACCTGTTTTGCTCAGAAGAAATGCCATCTAGT
GATGATGAGGCTACTGCTGACTCTCAACATTCTACTCCTCCAAAAAAGAAGAGAAAGGTAGAAGACCCCA
AGGACTTTCCTTCAGAATTGCTAAGTTTTTTGAGTCATGCTGTGTTTAGTAATAGAACTCTTGCTTGCTT
TGCTATTTACACCACAAAGGAAAAAGCTGCACTGCTATACAAGAAAATTATGGAAAAATATTCTGTAACC
TTTATAAGTAGGCATAACAGTTATAATCATAACATACTGTTTTTTCTTACTCCACACAGGCATAGAGTGT
CTGCTATTAATAACTATGCTCAAAAATTGTGTACCTTTAGCTTTTTAATTTGTAAAGGGGTTAATAAGGA
ATATTTGATGTATAGTGCCTTGACTAGAGATCATAATCAGCCATACCACATTTGTAGAGGTTTTACTTGC
TTTAAAAAACCTCCCACACCTCCCCCTGAACCTGAAACATAAAATGAATGCAATTGTTGTTGTTAACTTG
TTTATTGCAGCTTATAATGGTTACAAATAAAGCAATAGCATCACAAATTTCACAAATAAAGCATTTTTTT
CACTGCATTCTAGTTGTGGTTTGTCCAAACTCATCAATGTATCTTATCATGTCTGGATCAACTGGATAAC
TCAAGCTAACCAAAATCATCCCAAACTTCCCACCCCATACCCTATTACCACTGCCAATTACCTGTGGTTT
CATTTACTCTAAACCTGTGATTCCTCTGAATTATTTTCATTTTAAAGAAATTGTATTTGTTAAATATGTA
CTACAAACTTAGTAGTTGGAAGGGCTAATTCACTCCCAAAGAAGACAAGATATCCTTGATCTGTGGATCT
ACCACACACAAGGCTACTTCCCTGATTAGCAGAACTACACACCAGGGCCAGGGGTCAGATATCCACTGAC
CTTTGGATGGTGCTACAAGCTAGTACCAGTTGAGCCAGATAAGGTAGAAGAGGCCAATAAAGGAGAGAAC
ACCAGCTTGTTACACCCTGTGAGCCTGCATGGGATGGATGACCCGGAGAGAGAAGTGTTAGAGTGGAGGT
TTGACAGCCGCCTAGCATTTCATCACGTGGCCCGAGAGCTGCATCCGGAGTACTTCAAGAACTGCTGATA
TCGAGCTTGCTACAAGGGACTTTCCGCTGGGGACTTTCCAGGGAGGCGTGGCCTGGGCGGGACTGGGGAG
TGGCGAGCCCTCAGATCCTGCATATAAGCAGCTGCTTTTTGCCTGTACTGGGTCTCTCTGGTTAGACCAG
ATCTGAGCCTGGGAGCTCTCTGGCTAACTAGGGAACCCACTGCTTAAGCCTCAATAAAGCTTGCCTTGAG
TGCTTCAAGTAGTGTGTGCCCGTCTGTTGTGTGACTCTGGTAACTAGAGATCCCTCAGACCCTTTTAGTC
AGTGTGGAAAATCTCTAGCAGTGGCGCCCGAACAGGGACTTGAAAGCGAAAGGGAAACCAGAGGAGCTCT
CTCGACGCAGGACTCGGCTTGCTGAAGCGCGCACGGCAAGAGGCGAGGGGCGGCGACTGGTGAGTACGCC
AAAAATTTTGACTAGCGGAGGCTAGAAGGAGAGAGATGGGTGCGAGAGCGTCAGTATTAAGCGGGGGAGA
ATTAGATCGCGATGGGAAAAAATTCGGTTAAGGCCAGGGGGAAAGAAAAAATATAAATTAAAACATATAG
TATGGGCAAGCAGGGAGCTAGAACGATTCGCAGTTAATCCTGGCCTGTTAGAAACATCAGAAGGCTGTAG
ACAAATACTGGGACAGCTACAACCATCCCTTCAGACAGGATCAGAAGAACTTAGATCATTATATAATACA
GTAGCAACCCTCTATTGTGTGCATCAAAGGATAGAGATAAAAGACACCAAGGAAGCTTTAGACAAGATAG
AGGAAGAGCAAAACAAAAGTAAGACCACCGCACAGCAAGCGGCCGGCCGCTGATCTTCAGACCTGGAGGA
GGAGATATGAGGGACAATTGGAGAAGTGAATTATATAAATATAAAGTAGTAAAAATTGAACCATTAGGAG
TAGCACCCACCAAGGCAAAGAGAAGAGTGGTGCAGAGAGAAAAAAGAGCAGTGGGAATAGGAGCTTTGTT
CCTTGGGTTCTTGGGAGCAGCAGGAAGCACTATGGGCGCAGCGTCAATGACGCTGACGGTACAGGCCAGA
CAATTATTGTCTGGTATAGTGCAGCAGCAGAACAATTTGCTGAGGGCTATTGAGGCGCAACAGCATCTGT
TGCAACTCACAGTCTGGGGCATCAAGCAGCTCCAGGCAAGAATCCTGGCTGTGGAAAGATACCTAAAGGA
TCAACAGCTCCTGGGGATTTGGGGTTGCTCTGGAAAACTCATTTGCACCACTGCTGTGCCTTGGAATGCT
AGTTGGAGTAATAAATCTCTGGAACAGATTTGGAATCACACGACCTGGATGGAGTGGGACAGAGAAATTA
ACAATTACACAAGCTTAATACACTCCTTAATTGAAGAATCGCAAAACCAGCAAGAAAAGAATGAACAAGA
ATTATTGGAATTAGATAAATGGGCAAGTTTGTGGAATTGGTTTAACATAACAAATTGGCTGTGGTATATA
AAATTATTCATAATGATAGTAGGAGGCTTGGTAGGTTTAAGAATAGTTTTTGCTGTACTTTCTATAGTGA
ATAGAGTTAGGCAGGGATATTCACCATTATCGTTTCAGACCCACCTCCCAACCCCGAGGGGACCCGACAG
GCCCGAAGGAATAGAAGAAGAAGGTGGAGAGAGAGACAGAGACAGATCCATTCGATTAGTGAACGGATCT
CGACGGTATCGCCAAATGGCAGTATTCATCCACAATTTTAAAAGAAAAGGGGGGATTGGGGGGTACAGTG
CAGGGGAAAGAATAGTAGACATAATAGCAACAGACATACAAACTAAAGAATTACAAAAACAAATTACAAA
AATTCAAAATTTTCGGGTTTATTACAGGGACAGCAGAGATCCAGTTTGGATCGATAAGCTTGATATCGAA
TTCCTGCAGCCCCGATAAAATAAAAGATTTTATTTAGTCTCCAGAAAAAGGGGGGAATGAAAGACCCCAC
CTGTAGGTTTGGCAAGCTAGCTGCAGTAACGCCATTTTGCAAGGCATGGAAAAATACCAAACCAAGAATA
GAGAAGTTCAGATCAAGGGCGGGTACATGAAAATAGCTAACGTTGGGCCAAACAGGATATCTGCGGTGAG
CAGTTTCGGCCCCGGCCCGGGGCCAAGAACAGATGGTCACCGCAGTTTCGGCCCCGGCCCGAGGCCAAGA
ACAGATGGTCCCCAGATATGGCCCAACCCTCAGCAGTTTCTTAAGACCCATCAGATGTTTCCAGGCTCCC
CCAAGGACCTGAAATGACCCTGCGCCTTATTTGAATTAACCAATCAGCCTGCTTCTCGCTTCTGTTCGCG
CGCTTCTGCTTCCCGAGCTCTATAAAAGAGCTCACAACCCCTCACTCGGCGCGCCAGTCCTCCGACAGAC
TGAGTCGCCCGGGGGGGATCTGGAGCTCTCGAGAATTCTCATGGATCCCCAGTGCACTATGGGACTGAGT
AACATTCTCTTTGTGATGGCCTTCCTGCTCTCTGGTGCTATGGACAAAGATTGCGAAATGAAACGTACCA
CCCTGGATAGCCCGCTGGGCAAACTGGAACTGAGCGGCTGCGAACAGGGCCTGCATGAAATTAAACTGCT
GGGTAAAGGCACCAGCGCGGCCGATGCGGTTGAAGTTCCGGCCCCGGCCGCCGTGCTGGGTGGTCCGGAA
CCGCTGATGCAGGCGACCGCGTGGCTGAACGCGTATTTTCATCAGCCGGAAGCGATTGAAGAATTTCCGG
TTCCGGCGCTGCATCATCCGGTGTTTCAGCAGGAGAGCTTTACCCGTCAGGTGCTGTGGAAACTGCTGAA
AGTGGTTAAATTTGGCGAAGTGATTAGCTATCAGCAGCTGGCGGCCCTGGCGGGTAATCCGGCGGCCACC
GCCGCCGTTAAAACCGCGCTGAGCGGTAACCCGGTGCCGATTCTGATTCCGTGCCATCGTGTGGTTAGCT
CTAGCGGTGCGGTTGGCGGTTATGAAGGTGGTCTGGCGGTGAAAGAGTGGCTGCTGGCCCATGAAGGTCA
TCGTCTGGGTAAACCGGGTCTGGGAGGTAGCGGTAGCGGTAGCGGTGGAGGTGGAAGCAGCGCTCCTCTG
AAGATTCAAGCTTATTTCAATGAGACTGCAGACCTGCCATGCCAATTTGCAAACTCTCAAAACCAAAGCC
TGAGTGAGCTAGTAGTAGCCTGGCAGGACCAGGAAAACTTGGTTCTGAATGAGGTATACTTAGGCAAAGA
GAAATTTGACAGTGTTCATTCCAAGTATATGGGCCGCACAAGTTTTGATTCGGACAGTTGGACCCTGAGA
CTTCACAATCTTCAGATCAAGGACAAGGGCTTGTATCAATGTATCATCCATCACAAAAAGCCCACAGGAA
TGATTCGCATCCACCAGATGAATTCTGAACTGTCAGTGCTTGCTAACTTCAGTCAACCTGAAATAGTACC
AATTTCTAATATAACAGAAAATGTGTACATAAATTTGACCTGCTCATCTATACACGGTTACCCAGAACCT
AAGAAGATGAGTGTTTTGCTAAGAACCAAGAATTCAACTATCGAGTATGATGGTATTATGCAGAAATCTC
AAGATAATGTCACAGAACTGTACGACGTTTCCATCAGCTTGTCTGTTTCATTCCCTGATGTTACGAGCAA
TATGACCATCTTCTGTATTCTGGAAACTGACAAGACGCGGCTTTTATCTTCACCTTTCTCTATAGAGCTT
GAGGACCCTCAGCCTCCCCCAGACCACATTCCTTGGATTACAGCTGTACTTCCAACAGTTATTATATGTG
TGATGGTTTTCTGTCTAATTCTATGGAAATGGAAGAAGAAGAAGCGGCCTCGCAACTCTTATAAATGTGG
AACCAACACAATGGAGAGGGAAGAGAGTGAACAGACCAAGAAAAGAGAAAAAATCCATATACCTGAAAGA
TCTGATGAAACCCAGCGTGTTTTTAAAAGTTCGAAGACATCTTCATGCGACAAAAGTGATACATGTTTTT
AAGCGACTCTAGAGTCGACCTGCAGGCATGCAAGCTTGATATCAAGCTTATCGATAATCAACCTCTGGAT
TACAAAATTTGTGAAAGATTGACTGGTATTCTTAACTATGTTGCTCCTTTTACGCTATGTGGATACGCTG
CTTTAATGCCTTTGTATCATGCTATTGCTTCCCGTATGGCTTTCATTTTCTCCTCCTTGTATAAATCCTG
GTTGCTGTCTCTTTATGAGGAGTTGTGGCCCGTTGTCAGGCAACGTGGCGTGGTGTGCACTGTGTTTGCT
GACGCAACCCCCACTGGTTGGGGCATTGCCACCACCTGTCAGCTCCTTTCCGGGACTTTCGCTTTCCCCC
TCCCTATTGCCACGGCGGAACTCATCGCCGCCTGCCTTGCCCGCTGCTGGACAGGGGCTCGGCTGTTGGG
CACTGACAATTCCGTGGTGTTGTCGGGGAAATCATCGTCCTTTCCTTGGCTGCTCGCCTGTGTTGCCACC
TGGATTCTGCGCGGGACGTCCTTCTGCTACGTCCCTTCGGCCCTCAATCCAGCGGACCTTCCTTCCCGCG
GCCTGCTGCCGGCTCTGCGGCCTCTTCCGCGTCTTCGCCTTCGCCCTCAGACGAGTCGGATCTCCCTTTG
GGCCGCCTCCCCGCAT
Features (pLannotate 1.2.2; 35 found; start..end, strand, type, name):
     38..106     +  CDS            nef (fragment): NEF_HV1Z2 - Experimental evidence at protein level: Swiss-Prot protein existence level 1. Extracellular Nef protein targets CD4(+) T-lymphocytes for apoptosis by interacting with CXCR4 surface receptors. From Human immunodeficiency virus type 1 group M subtype D (isolate Z2/CDC-Z34) (HIV-1).
    108..341     +  LTR            3' LTR (ΔU3): self-inactivating 3' long terminal repeat (LTR) from HIV-1
    366..384     -  promoter       SP6 promoter: promoter for bacteriophage SP6 RNA polymerase
    612..891     +  CDS            TcR (fragment): tetracycline efflux protein; tet; confers resistance to tetracycline
    892..940     -  misc_feature   bom (fragment): basis of mobility region from pBR322
   1042..1077    -  CDS            rop (fragment): Rop protein, which maintains plasmids at low copy number; rop
   1172..1276    +  promoter       AmpR promoter: bla
   1277..2137    +  CDS            AmpR: β-lactamase; bla; confers resistance to ampicillin, carbenicillin, and related antibiotics
   2308..2896    +  rep_origin     ori: high-copy-number ColE1/pMB1/pBR322/pUC origin of replication
   3079..3135    +  CDS            lacI (fragment): lac repressor; lacI; The lac repressor binds to the lac operator to inhibit transcription in E. coli. This inhibition can be relieved by adding lactose or isopropyl-β-D-thiogalactopyranoside (IPTG).
   3142..3471    +  promoter       SV40 promoter: SV40 enhancer and early promoter
   3671..3790    +  CDS            gpt (fragment): XGPT_ECOLI - Also known as gpp, gxu. Experimental evidence at protein level: Swiss-Prot protein existence level 1. Purine salvage pathway enzyme that catalyzes the transfer of the ribosyl-5-phosphate group from 5-phospho-alpha-D-ribose 1- diphosphate (PRPP) to the N9 position of the 6-oxopurines guanine and xanthine to form the corresponding ribonucleotides GMP (guanosine 5'- monophosphate) and XMP (xanthosine 5'-monophosphate), with the release of PPi. To a lesser extent, also acts on hypoxanthine (PubMed:9100006, PubMed:3886014). Does not ribophosphorylate adenine (PubMed:3886014). From Esch
   3790..4125    +  CDS            gpt (fragment): XGPT_ECOLI - Also known as gpp, gxu. Experimental evidence at protein level: Swiss-Prot protein existence level 1. Purine salvage pathway enzyme that catalyzes the transfer of the ribosyl-5-phosphate group from 5-phospho-alpha-D-ribose 1- diphosphate (PRPP) to the N9 position of the 6-oxopurines guanine and xanthine to form the corresponding ribonucleotides GMP (guanosine 5'- monophosphate) and XMP (xanthosine 5'-monophosphate), with the release of PPi. To a lesser extent, also acts on hypoxanthine (PubMed:9100006, PubMed:3886014). Does not ribophosphorylate adenine (PubMed:3886014). From Esch
   4220..4525    +  CDS            frsA (fragment): FRSA_ECOLI - Also known as yafA. Experimental evidence at protein level: Swiss-Prot protein existence level 1. Catalyzes the hydrolysis of esters (PubMed:15808744). Displays esterase activity toward pNP-butyrate (PubMed:15808744). May stimulate mixed-acid fermentation by acting as a fermentation/respiration switch that down-regulates respiration and up- regulates fermentation rates (PubMed:15169777). From Escherichia coli (strain K12).
   4529..4603    +  CDS            small t antigen (fragment): SV40 (simian virus 40) small t antigen
   4605..4670    +  intron         small t intron: SV40 (simian virus 40) small t antigen intron
   4800..4820    +  CDS            SV40 NLS: nuclear localization signal of SV40 (simian virus 40) large T antigen
   5139..5222    +  CDS            large T antigen (fragment): large T antigen from SV40 (simian virus 40)
   5245..5379    +  polyA_signal   SV40 poly(A) signal: SV40 polyadenylation signal
   5546..5875    +  CDS            nef (fragment): NEF_HV1BR - Experimental evidence at protein level: Swiss-Prot protein existence level 1. Extracellular Nef protein targets CD4(+) T-lymphocytes for apoptosis by interacting with CXCR4 surface receptors (PubMed:14990729). From Human immunodeficiency virus type 1 group M subtype B (isolate BRU/LAI) (HIV-1).
   5923..6180    +  LTR            5' LTR (truncated): truncated 5' long terminal repeat (LTR) from HIV-1
   6227..6352    +  misc_feature   HIV-1 Ψ: packaging signal of human immunodeficiency virus type 1
   6336..6674    +  CDS            HIV-1 gag (fragment): gag protein from human immunodeficiency virus 1; gag
   6849..7082    +  misc_feature   RRE: The Rev response element (RRE) of HIV-1 allows for Rev-dependent mRNA export from the nucleus to the cytoplasm.
   7459..7559    +  CDS            Rev (fragment): human immunodeficiency virus 1 (HIV-1) Rev protein; rev; enhances nuclear export of unspliced and incompletely spliced viral mRNAs
   7596..7713    +  misc_feature   cPPT/CTS: central polypurine tract and central termination sequence of HIV-1
   7750..7782    -  misc_feature   MCS (fragment): pBluescript multiple cloning site
   7866..8273    +  promoter       SFFV promoter: spleen focus-forming virus long terminal repeat (LTR) promoter
   8301..8369    +  CDS            CD86 (fragment): CD86_HUMAN - Also known as CD28LG2. Experimental evidence at protein level: Swiss-Prot protein existence level 1. (Microbial infection) Acts as a receptor for adenovirus subgroup B. From Homo sapiens (Human).
   8370..8915    +  CDS            SNAP-tag®: human O6-alkylguanine-DNA-alkyltransferase variant that forms covalent bonds with benzylguanine derivatives optimized for bacterial expression
   8949..9869    +  CDS            CD86 (fragment): CD86_HUMAN - Also known as CD28LG2. Experimental evidence at protein level: Swiss-Prot protein existence level 1. (Microbial infection) Acts as a receptor for adenovirus subgroup B. From Homo sapiens (Human).
   9877..9907    +  misc_feature   MCS (fragment): pUC18/19 multiple cloning site
   9908..9926    +  misc_feature   MCS (fragment): pBluescript multiple cloning site
   9926..10514   +  misc_feature   WPRE: woodchuck hepatitis virus posttranscriptional regulatory element
  10515..21      +  misc_feature   MCS (fragment) (across the origin): pBluescript multiple cloning site
