[The description below was written by a language model from this plasmid's Addgene catalogue record and pLannotate feature annotations shown in this document.]
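Description:
pHR-SNAP-CD86(F56A) is a lentiviral transfer plasmid of about 10.5 kb, built on the HIV-1-derived pHR backbone for expression of a SNAP-tagged human CD86 (B7-2) point mutant in mammalian cells. It is propagated in E. coli through a high-copy ColE1/pUC-type origin and selected with ampicillin via the bla gene. The record lists a recombination-tolerant strain for growth, as is common for plasmids carrying repeated LTRs. The backbone also holds remnants of older vector lineages, including fragments of TcR, rop, bom and lacI. An SV40 promoter followed by gpt fragments, SV40 small t intron sequences and an SV40 poly(A) signal lies outside the packaged region.

The viral portion runs from a truncated 5' LTR through the Ψ packaging signal, a partial gag sequence, the RRE for Rev-dependent nuclear export and the cPPT/CTS element, and ends in a U3-deleted, self-inactivating 3' LTR. Within it, the SFFV promoter drives the open reading frame. This begins with a short N-terminal CD86 fragment, most likely the native signal peptide, followed by the SNAP-tag and then the rest of CD86 carrying the F56A substitution. That layout would place the SNAP-tag at the extracellular N-terminus of the mature protein, where it can be covalently labelled with benzylguanine-based substrates. A WPRE downstream of the insert enhances transcript expression. No mammalian selection marker or fluorescent reporter is annotated inside the viral cassette.

Virus production requires packaging and envelope functions supplied in trans. The associated publication concerns cis interactions between B7 ligands and CD28 in T cell co-stimulation, which suggests use as a mutant comparator to wild-type CD86, although the record does not state the functional effect of F56A.
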