Addgene plasmid #223609: pHR-SNAP-CD86(F56A)
Purpose: Lentiviral expression of human CD86 (F56A) with SNAP tag in mammalian cells
Depositing lab: Enfu Hui. Depositing organization: University of California, San Diego (UCSD). Publication: cis-B7:CD28 interactions at invaginated synaptic membranes provide CD28 co-stimulation and promote CD8(+) T cell function and anti-tumor immunity. Zhao Y, Caron C, Chan YY, Lee CK, Xu X, Zhang J, Masubuchi T, Wu C, Bui JD, Hui E. Immunity. 2023 Jun 13;56(6):1187-1203.e12. doi: 10.1016/j.immuni.2023.04.005. Epub 2023 May 8. PubMed 37160118.
Backbone
  Vector backbone: pHR
  Vector type: Lentiviral ; Mammalian Expression
Growth in bacteria
  Bacterial resistance: Ampicillin, 100 μg/mL
  Growth temperature: 37°C
  Growth strain: NEB Stable
  Copy number: High Copy
Gene/Insert
  Gene/Insert name: CD86
  Species: H. sapiens (human)
  Mutation: F56A
  Entrez Gene: CD86 (a.k.a. B7-2, B7.2, B70, CD28LG2, LAB72)
  Tag / fusion protein: SNAP (N terminal on insert)
  Cloning method: Gibson Cloning
  Sequencing primers: 5′ ccaatcagcctgcttctcgcttc; 3′ ccagaggttgattatcgataagc
Terms and licenses: Academic/Nonprofit Terms; Industry Terms: Not Available to Industry
Depositor comments: Plasmid lab code: L2620
How to cite: pHR-SNAP-CD86(F56A) was a gift from Enfu Hui (Addgene plasmid # 223609 ; http://n2t.net/addgene:223609 ; RRID:Addgene_223609)
